Addgene plasmid #166750: mCerulean3-Bcl-2-s2193
Purpose: Express mCerulean3 fused to the N-terminus of the Bcl-2 family protein, Bcl-2 in a plasmid with Blasticidin resistance. Used to make stable BMK-DKO cell lines.
Depositing lab: David Andrews. Depositing organization: Sunnybrook Research Institute. Publication: Bim escapes displacement by BH3-mimetic anti-cancer drugs by double-bolt locking both Bcl-XL and Bcl-2. Liu Q, Osterlund EJ, Chi X, Pogmore J, Leber B, Andrews DW. Elife. 2019 Mar 12;8. pii: 37689. doi: 10.7554/eLife.37689. PubMed 30860026.
Backbone
  Vector backbone: s2193
  Vector type: Mammalian Expression
  Selectable markers: Blasticidin
Growth in bacteria
  Bacterial resistance: Blasticidin, 100 μg/mL
  Growth temperature: 37°C
  Growth strain: DH5alpha
  Copy number: Low Copy
Gene/Insert
  Gene/Insert name: Bcl-2
  Species: H. sapiens (human)
  Entrez Gene: BCL2 (a.k.a. Bcl-2, PPP1R50)
  Promoter: Human ferritin
  Tag / fusion protein: mCerulean3 (N terminal on backbone)
  Cloning method: Restriction Enzyme; 5′ cloning site Unknown (unknown if destroyed); 3′ cloning site Unknown (unknown if destroyed)
  Sequencing primers: 5′ CCTTGAGTTTTGAGCGGAGCTAA; 3′ TTACCCCTCTAGACCTGGAAAG
Resource information
  A portion of this plasmid was derived from a plasmid made by: mCerulean3 received from Mark Rizzo PMID: 21479270 and cloned into this plasmid. Bcl2 sequence aligns with Genebank accession # M14745.1 of human Bcl2, Homo sapiens BCL2 like 1 (BCL2L1), transcript variant 3, mRNA.
Terms and licenses: Academic/Nonprofit Terms; Industry Terms: Not Available to Industry
Depositor comments: Transfection of this plasmid will express mCerulean3-fused to the N-terminus of Bcl-2. There is a flexible, 7 amino acid linker between "SGLRSTR", between mCerulean3 and Bcl-2. Selection with Blasticidin was used to generate BMK-DKO cells stably expressing this plasmid. Expression under control of Human ferritin promoter. Glysine 237 of Bcl-2 is mutated to Serine, with no effect on anti-apoptotic function. Please note coding region of Bcl-2 is from human DNA described in 1994 (Janiak et al., 1994) published in JBC. There is a M157I mutation in this Bcl-2 sequence. This mutation was in the original clone and has been used to inhibit apoptosis by our group and many others around the world since that time. It has always been our assumption that this mutation is a naturally occurring variant. Our clone has been used in many publications as the plasmid was widely distributed when it was first assembled and published. Janiak F, Leber B, Andrews DW. Assembly of Bcl-2 into microsomal and outer mitochondrial membranes. J Biol Chem. 1994 Apr 1;269(13):9842-9. PMID: 8144576.
How to cite: mCerulean3-Bcl-2-s2193 was a gift from David Andrews (Addgene plasmid # 166750 ; http://n2t.net/addgene:166750 ; RRID:Addgene_166750)
