[The description below was written by a language model from this plasmid's Addgene catalogue record and pLannotate feature annotations shown in this document.]
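Description:
mCerulean3-Bcl-2-s2193 is a 4.8 kb mammalian expression plasmid built on the s2193 backbone, designed to express human Bcl-2 with the cyan fluorescent protein mCerulean3 fused to its N-terminus. It replicates in E. coli through a ColE1/pUC-type origin. The feature annotation calls this origin high-copy, whereas the catalogue entry lists the plasmid as low copy. Blasticidin is the only selection agent, in both bacteria and mammalian cells, through the bsr blasticidin S deaminase gene from Bacillus cereus.

The catalogue gives the promoter as human ferritin. The feature table does not annotate a ferritin element as such. It shows an SV40 enhancer/early promoter fragment followed by a mouse EF-1α intron immediately upstream of the fusion coding sequence, which suggests a composite promoter arrangement. mCerulean3 is joined to Bcl-2 by a short, flexible seven-residue linker. Downstream of Bcl-2, an FMDV IRES leads into bsr, so in mammalian cells the fusion protein and the resistance marker are apparently translated from a single bicistronic transcript that ends at an SV40 polyadenylation signal. This links drug resistance to expression of the fusion. Small tac-fragment and T7 promoter elements lie just upstream of bsr and probably drive its expression in bacteria.

The depositor notes two substitutions in the Bcl-2 sequence: G237S, reported to have no effect on anti-apoptotic function, and M157I, which was present in the original, widely distributed clone and is assumed to be a natural variant. The plasmid was used with blasticidin selection to generate BMK-DKO cell lines stably expressing the fluorescent Bcl-2 fusion. This work was part of a study of how Bim binds Bcl-2 and Bcl-XL and resists displacement by BH3-mimetic drugs.
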