Features (pLannotate 1.2.2; 11 found; start..end, strand, type, name):
     20..141     -  polyA_signal   SV40 poly(A) signal: SV40 polyadenylation signal
    164..235     -  CDS            large T antigen (fragment): large T antigen from SV40 (simian virus 40)
    329..916     +  rep_origin     ori: high-copy-number ColE1/pMB1/pBR322/pUC origin of replication
   1038..1229    +  promoter       SV40 promoter (fragment): SV40 enhancer and early promoter
   1436..2337    +  intron         mEF-1α intron: intron upstream of the start codon of mouse EF-1α
   2357..3073    +  CDS            mCerulean3: mCerulean3 is a basic (constitutively fluorescent) cyan fluorescent protein published in 2011, derived from Aequorea victoria. It is reported to be a somewhat slowly-maturing monomer with very low acid sensitivity.
   3095..3811    +  CDS            BCL2: BCL2_HUMAN - Experimental evidence at protein level: Swiss-Prot protein existence level 1. Suppresses apoptosis in a variety of cell systems including factor-dependent lymphohematopoietic and neural cells. Regulates cell death by controlling the mitochondrial membrane permeability. Appears to function in a feedback loop system with caspases. Inhibits caspase activity either by preventing the release of cytochrome c from the mitochondria and/or by binding to the apoptosis-activating factor (APAF-1). May attenuate inflammation by impairing NLRP1-inflammasome activation, hence CASP1 activation an
   3830..4274    +  misc_feature   FMDV IRES: internal ribosome entry site (IRES) of the foot-and-mouth disease virus
   4308..4326    +  promoter       tac promoter (fragment): strong E. coli promoter; hybrid between the trp and lac UV5 promoters
   4346..4364    +  promoter       T7 promoter: promoter for bacteriophage T7 RNA polymerase
   4374..4793    +  CDS            bsr: BSR_BACCE - Experimental evidence at protein level: Swiss-Prot protein existence level 1. Catalyzes the deamination of the cytosine moiety of the antibiotics blasticidin S, cytomycin and acetylblasticidin S. From Bacillus cereus.
>Addgene plasmid #166750 | mCerulean3-Bcl-2-s2193 | addgene full sequence | sequence record 328133 | Addgene NGS Result
GCTAGCTGGCCAGACATGATAAGATACATTGATGAGTTTGGACAAACCACAACTAGAATGCAGTGAAAAA
AATGCTTTATTTGTGAAATTTGTGATGCTATTGCTTTATTTGTAACCATTATAAGCTGCAATAAACAAGT
TAACAACAACAATTGCATTCATTTTATGTTTCAGGTTCAGGGGGAGGTGTGGGAGGTTTTTTAAAGCAAG
TAAAACCTCTACAAATGTGGTATGGAAATGTTAATTAACTAGCCATGACCAAAATCCCTTAACGTGAGTT
TTCGTTCCACTGAGCGTCAGACCCCGTAGAAAAGATCAAAGGATCTTCTTGAGATCCTTTTTTTCTGCGC
GTAATCTGCTGCTTGCAAACAAAAAAACCACCGCTACCAGCGGTGGTTTGTTTGCCGGATCAAGAGCTAC
CAACTCTTTTTCCGAAGGTAACTGGCTTCAGCAGAGCGCAGATACCAAATACTGTTCTTCTAGTGTAGCC
GTAGTTAGGCCACCACTTCAAGAACTCTGTAGCACCGCCTACATACCTCGCTCTGCTAATCCTGTTACCA
GTGGCTGCTGCCAGTGGCGATAAGTCGTGTCTTACCGGGTTGGACTCAAGACGATAGTTACCGGATAAGG
CGCAGCGGTCGGGCTGAACGGGGGTTCGTGCACACAGCCCAGCTTGGAGCGAACGACCTACACCGAACTG
AGATACCTACAGCGTGAGCTATGAGAAAGCGCCACGCTTCCCGAAGGGAGAAAGGCGGACAGGTATCCGG
TAAGCGGCAGGGTCGGAACAGGAGAGCGCACGAGGGAGCTTCCAGGGGGAAACGCCTGGTATCTTTATAG
TCCTGTCGGGTTTCGCCACCTCTGACTTGAGCGTCGATTTTTGTGATGCTCGTCAGGGGGGCGGAGCCTA
TGGAAAAACGCCAGCAACGCGGCCTTTTTACGGTTCCTGGCCTTTTGCTGGCCTTTTGCTCACATGTTCT
TAATTAACCTGCAGGGCCTGAAATAACCTCTGAAAGAGGAACTTGGTTAGGTACCTTCTGAGGCTGAAAG
AACCAGCTGTGGAATGTGTGTCAGTTAGGGTGTGGAAAGTCCCCAGGCTCCCCAGCAGGCAGAAGTATGC
AAAGCATGCATCTCAATTAGTCAGCAACCAGGTGTGGAAAGTCCCCAGGCTCCCCAGCAGGCAGAAGTAT
GCAAAGCATGCATCTCAATTAGTCAGCAACCATAGTCCCACTAGTTCCGCCAGAGCGCGCGAGGGCCTCC
AGCGGCCGCCCCTCCCCCACAGCAGGGGCGGGGTCCCGCGCCCACCGGAAGGAGCGGGCTCGGGGCGGGC
GGCGCTGATTGGCCGGGGCGGGCCTGACGCCGACGCGGCTATAAGAGACCACAAGCGACCCGCAGGGCCA
GACGTTCTTCGCCGAAGCTTGCCGTCAGAACGCAGGTGAGGGGCGGGTGTGGCTTCCGCGGGCCGCCGAG
CTGGAGGTCCTGCTCCGAGCGGGCCGGGCCCCGCTGTCGTCGGCGGGGATTAGCTGCGAGCATTCCCGCT
TCGAGTTGCGGGCGGCGCGGGAGGCAGAGTGCGAGGCCTAGCGGCAACCCCGTAGCCTCGCCTCGTGTCC
GGCTTGAGGCCTAGCGTGGTGTCCGCGCCGCCGCCGCGTGCTACTCCGGCCGCACTCTGGTCTTTTTTTT
TTTTGTTGTTGTTGCCCTGCTGCCTTCGATTGCCGTTCAGCAATAGGGGCTAACAAAGGGAGGGTGCGGG
GCTTGCTCGCCCGGAGCCCGGAGAGGTCATGGTTGGGGAGGAATGGAGGGACAGGAGTGGCGGCTGGGGC
CCGCCCGCCTTCGGAGCACATGTCCGACGCCACCTGGATGGGGCGAGGCCTGGGGTTTTTCCCGAAGCAA
CCAGGCTGGGGTTAGCGTGCCGAGGCCATGTGGCCCCAGCACCCGGCACGATCTGGCTTGGCGGCGCCGC
GTTGCCCTGCCTCCCTAACTAGGGTGAGGCCATCCCGTCCGGCACCAGTTGCGTGCGTGGAAAGATGGCC
GCTCCCGGGCCCTGTTGCAAGGAGCTCAAAATGGAGGACGCGGCAGCCCGGTGGAGCGGGCGGGTGAGTC
ACCCACACAAAGGAAGAGGGCCTGGTCCCTCACCGGCTGCTGCTTCCTGTGACCCCGTGGTCCTATCGGC
CGCAATAGTCACCTCGGGCTTTTGAGCACGGCTAGTCGCGGCGGGGGGAGGGGATGTAATGGCGTTGGAG
TTTGTTCACATTTGGTGGGTGGAGACTAGTCAGGCCAGCCTGGCGCTGGAAGTCATTTTTGGAATTTGTC
CCCTTGAGTTTTGAGCGGAGCTAATTCAAAGCAACCGGTCGCCACCATGGTGAGCAAGGGCGAGGAGCTG
TTCACCGGGGTGGTGCCCATCCTGGTCGAGCTGGACGGCGACGTAAACGGCCACAAGTTCAGCGTGTCCG
GCGAGGGCGAGGGCGATGCCACCTACGGCAAGCTGACCCTGAAGTTCATCTGCACCACCGGCAAGCTGCC
CGTGCCCTGGCCCACCCTCGTGACCACCCTGAGCTGGGGCGTGCAGTGCTTCGCCCGCTACCCCGACCAC
ATGAAGCAGCACGACTTCTTCAAGTCCGCCATGCCCGAAGGCTACGTCCAGGAGCGCACCATCTTCTTCA
AGGACGACGGCAACTACAAGACCCGCGCCGAGGTGAAGTTCGAGGGCGACACCCTGGTGAACCGCATCGA
GCTGAAGGGCATCGACTTCAAGGAGGACGGCAACATCCTGGGGCACAAGCTGGAGTACAACGCCATCCAC
GGCAACGTCTATATCACCGCCGACAAGCAGAAGAACGGCATCAAGGCCAACTTCGGCCTCAACTGCAACA
TCGAGGACGGCAGCGTGCAGCTCGCCGACCACTACCAGCAGAACACCCCCATCGGCGACGGCCCCGTGCT
GCTGCCCGACAACCACTACCTGAGCACCCAGTCCAAGCTGAGCAAAGACCCCAACGAGAAGCGCGATCAC
ATGGTCCTGCTGGAGTTCGTGACCGCCGCCGGGATCACTCTCGGCATGGACGAGCTGTACAAGTCCGGAC
TCAGATCCACGCGTATGGCGCACGCTGGGAGAACAGGGTACGATAACCGGGAGATAGTGATGAAGTACAT
CCATTATAAGCTGTCGCAGAGGGGCTACGAGTGGGATGCGGGAGATGTGGGCGCCGCGCCCCCGGGGGCC
GCCCCCGCACCGGGCATCTTCTCCTCCCAGCCCGGGCACACGCCCCATCCAGCCGCATCCCGGGACCCGG
TCGCCAGGACCTCGCCACTGCAGACCCCGGCTGCCCCCGGCGCCGCCGCGGGGCCTGCGCTCAGCCCGGT
GCCACCTGTGGTCCACCTGACCCTCCGCCAGGCCGGCGACGACTTCTCCCGCCGCTACCGCCGCGACTTC
GCCGAGATGTCCAGCCAGCTGCACCTGACGCCCTTCACCGCGCGGGGACGCTTTGCCACGGTGGTGGAGG
AGCTCTTCAGGGACGGGGTGAACTGGGGGAGGATTGTGGCCTTCTTTGAGTTCGGTGGGGTCATATGTGT
GGAGAGCGTCAACCGGGAGATGTCGCCCCTGGTGGACAACATCGCCCTGTGGATGACTGAGTACCTGAAC
CGGCACCTGCACACCTGGATCCAGGATAACGGAGGCTGGGATGCCTTTGTGGAGCTCTACGGCCCCAGCA
TGCGGCCTCTGTTTGATTTCTCCTGGCTGTCTCTTAAGACTCTGCTCTCGCTAGCACTAGTGGGAGCATG
CATCACCCTGGGTGCCTATCTGTCCCACAAGTGACTCGTCGACCCTAGGAGCAGGTTTCCCCAATGACAC
AAAACGTGCAACTTGAAACTCCGCCTGGTCTTTCCAGGTCTAGAGGGGTAACACTTTGTACTGCGTTTGG
CTCCACGCTCGATCCACTGGCGAGTGTTAGTAACAGCACTGTTGCTTCGTAGCGGAGCATGACGGCCGTG
GGAACTCCTCCTTGGTAACAAGGACCCACGGGGCCAAAAGCCACGCCCACACGGGCCCGTCATGTGTGCA
ACCCCAGCACGGCGACTTTACTGCGAAACCCACTTTAAAGTGACATTGAAACTGGTACCCACACACTGGT
GACAGGCTAAGGATGCCCTTCAGGTACCCCGAGGTAACACGCGACACTCGGGATCTGAGAAGGGGACTGG
GGCTTCTATAAAAGCGCTCGGTTTAAAAAGCTTCTATGCCTGAATAGGTGACCGGAGGTCGGCACCTTTC
CTTTGCAATTACTGACCCTATGAATACAACTGACTGTTTGACAATTAATCATCGGCATAGTATATCGGCA
TAGTATAATACGACTCACTATAGGAGGGCCACCATGAAGACCTTCAACATCTCTCAGCAGGATCTGGAGC
TGGTGGAGGTCGCCACTGAGAAGATCACCATGCTCTATGAGGACAACAAGCACCATGTCGGGGCGGCCAT
CAGGACCAAGACTGGGGAGATCATCTCTGCTGTCCACATTGAGGCCTACATTGGCAGGGTCACTGTCTGT
GCTGAAGCCATTGCCATTGGGTCTGCTGTGAGCAACGGGCAGAAGGACTTTGACACCATTGTGGCTGTCA
GGCACCCCTACTCTGATGAGGTGGACAGATCCATCAGGGTGGTCAGCCCCTGTGGCATGTGCAGAGAGCT
CATCTCTGACTATGCTCCTGACTGCTTTGTGCTCATTGAGATGAATGGCAAGCTGGTCAAAACCACCATT
GAGGAACTCATCCCCCTCAAGTACACCAGGAACTAAACCTGAATTCTTCGAACTCGAG
